Addgene plasmid #191108: pAAV-CAG-EGFP-P2A-FusionRed
Purpose: Mammalian cell line expression plasmids for production of EGFP and FusionRed proteins
Depositing lab: Kiryl Piatkevich. Depositing organization: Westlake University. Publication: Enhanced small green fluorescent proteins as a multisensing platform for biosensor development. Liang GT, Lai C, Yue Z, Zhang H, Li D, Chen Z, Lu X, Tao L, Subach FV, Piatkevich KD. Front Bioeng Biotechnol. 2022 Oct 17;10:1039317. doi: 10.3389/fbioe.2022.1039317. eCollection 2022. PubMed 36324888.
Backbone
  Vector backbone: pAAV-CAG
  Backbone size w/o insert (bp): 5515
  Total vector size (bp): 6232
  Vector type: Mammalian Expression, AAV
Growth in bacteria
  Bacterial resistance: Ampicillin, 100 μg/mL
  Growth temperature: 37°C
  Growth strain: NEB Stable
  Copy number: High Copy
Gene/Insert
  Gene/Insert name: pAAV-CAG-EGFP-P2A-FusionRed
  Species: Aequorea victoria
  Insert size (bp): 717
  Mutation: See depositor comments below
  GenBank ID: AAB02572.1
  Promoter: chicken β-actin promoter
  Tag / fusion protein: FusionRed (C terminal on backbone)
  Cloning method: Restriction Enzyme; 5′ cloning site KpnI (unknown if destroyed); 3′ cloning site AgeI (unknown if destroyed)
  Sequencing primers: 5′ CAAAGAATTGGATCCGGTACCGCCACCATGGTGAGCAAGGGCGAGGAGCTGTTCA; 3′ CCACTTCCCACGTGAACCGGTCGCTTGTACAGCTCGTCCATGCC
Terms and licenses: Academic/Nonprofit Terms; Industry Terms: Not Available to Industry
Depositor comments: Please note: The plasmid contains a 149bp deletion that removes part of the 2nd ITR. This deletion is not expected to affect plasmid function.
How to cite: pAAV-CAG-EGFP-P2A-FusionRed was a gift from Kiryl Piatkevich (Addgene plasmid # 191108 ; http://n2t.net/addgene:191108 ; RRID:Addgene_191108)
