[The description below was written by a language model from this plasmid's Addgene catalogue record and pLannotate feature annotations shown in this document.]
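Description:
pAAV-CAG-EGFP-P2A-FusionRed is a mammalian expression plasmid built on the pAAV-CAG backbone, an adeno-associated virus serotype 2 transfer-vector design in which the expression cassette sits between AAV2 inverted terminal repeats. It is maintained in bacteria through a high-copy ColE1/pUC-type origin and an ampicillin resistance gene (β-lactamase with its own promoter), and it also carries an f1 phage origin. The catalogue lists a total size of 6,232 bp, whereas the sequenced record is 6,085 nt. This difference is broadly in line with the depositor's note that a 149 bp deletion removes part of the second ITR. In the feature table both ITRs are annotated only as fragments, the one downstream of the cassette being very short. The depositor does not expect the deletion to affect plasmid function, and the stated purpose is expression in mammalian cell lines rather than virus production.

The cassette is driven by a CAG-type composite promoter: a CMV immediate-early enhancer fragment, the chicken β-actin promoter, and chimeric β-actin/β-globin intron sequence (the short "HBB" hit likely reflects the rabbit β-globin part of this element). It drives a single open reading frame encoding EGFP from Aequorea victoria, inserted between KpnI and AgeI sites, followed by the red fluorescent protein FusionRed supplied by the backbone. The P2A peptide named in the construct's title is not separately annotated but presumably lies in the gap between the two coding sequences. A 2A peptide of this kind causes ribosomal skipping, so the green and red proteins are made as separate polypeptides from one transcript in roughly equal amounts. A WPRE enhances transcript expression, and an SV40 polyadenylation signal follows it. Such a design lets FusionRed serve as an expression reference for green fluorescence, in keeping with the associated work on green fluorescent protein development.
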