Features (pLannotate 1.2.2; 18 found; start..end, strand, type, name):
     31..279     +  enhancer       CMV enhancer (fragment): human cytomegalovirus immediate early enhancer
    281..558     +  promoter       chicken β-actin promoter: No description available
    559..694     +  intron         hybrid intron (fragment): hybrid between chicken β-actin (CBA) and minute virus of mice (MMV) introns (Gray et al., 2011)
    783..913     +  intron         chimeric intron (fragment): chimera between introns from chicken β-actin and rabbit β-globin
    911..973     +  CDS            HBB (fragment): HBB_LEPEU - Experimental evidence at protein level: Swiss-Prot protein existence level 1. Involved in oxygen transport from the lung to the various peripheral tissues. From Lepus europaeus (European hare).
    985..1701    +  CDS            EGFP: EGFP is a basic (constitutively fluorescent) green fluorescent protein published in 1996, derived from Aequorea victoria. It is reported to be a rapidly-maturing weak dimer with moderate acid sensitivity.
   1795..2490    +  CDS            FusionRed: FusionRed is a basic (constitutively fluorescent) red fluorescent protein published in 2012, derived from Entacmaea quadricolor. It has low acid sensitivity.
   2494..2518    +  misc_feature   MCS (fragment): pBluescript multiple cloning site
   2518..3106    +  misc_feature   WPRE: woodchuck hepatitis virus posttranscriptional regulatory element
   3149..3270    -  polyA_signal   SV40 poly(A) signal: SV40 polyadenylation signal
   3293..3361    -  CDS            large T antigen (fragment): large T antigen from SV40 (simian virus 40)
   3432..3489    +  repeat_region  AAV2 ITR (fragment): inverted terminal repeat of adeno-associated virus serotype 2 inverted
   3649..4237    -  rep_origin     ori: high-copy-number ColE1/pMB1/pBR322/pUC origin of replication
   4408..5268    -  CDS            AmpR: β-lactamase; bla; confers resistance to ampicillin, carbenicillin, and related antibiotics
   5269..5373    -  promoter       AmpR promoter: bla
   5426..5854    -  rep_origin     f1 ori (sequence partly withheld): f1 bacteriophage origin of replication; arrow indicates direction of (+) strand synthesis
   5859..5928    -  CDS            lacZα (fragment): LacZα fragment of β-galactosidase; lacZ fragment
   5923..6055    -  repeat_region  AAV2 ITR (fragment): inverted terminal repeat of adeno-associated virus serotype 2 inverted
>Addgene plasmid #191108 | pAAV-CAG-EGFP-P2A-FusionRed | addgene full sequence | sequence record 375326 | Addgene NGS Result
TATCTACGTAGCCATGCTCTAGGAAGAGTACCATTGACGTCAATAATGACGTATGTTCCCATAGTAACGC
CAATAGGGACTTTCCATTGACGTCAATGGGTGGAGTATTTACGGTAAACTGCCCACTTGGCAGTACATCA
AGTGTATCATATGCCAAGTACGCCCCCTATTGACGTCAATGACGGTAAATGGCCCGCCTGGCATTATGCC
CAGTACATGACCTTATGGGACTTTCCTACTTGGCAGTACATCTACGTATTAGTCATCGCTATTACCATGG
TCGAGGTGAGCCCCACGTTCTGCTTCACTCTCCCCATCTCCCCCCCCTCCCCACCCCCAATTTTGTATTT
ATTTATTTTTTAATTATTTTGTGCAGCGATGGGGGCGGGGGGGGGGGGGGGGCGCGCGCCRGGSGGGGSG
GGGSGGGGSGRGGGGSGGGGSGGGGSGAGGCGGAGAGGTGCGGCGGCAGCCAATCAGAGCGGCGCGCTCC
GAAAGTTTCCTTTTATGGCGAGGCGGCGGCGGCGGCGGCCCTATAAAAAGCGAAGCGCGCGGCGGGCGGG
AGTCGCTGCGCGCTGCCTTCGCCCCGTGCCCCGCTCCGCCGCCGCCTCGCGCCGCCCGCCCCGGCTCTGA
CTGACCGCGTTACTCCCACAGGTGAGCGGGCGGGACGGCCCTTCTCCTCCGGGCTGTAATTAGCGCTTGG
TTTAATGACGGCTTGTTTCTTTTCTGTGGCTGCGTGAAAGCCTTGAGGGGCTCCGGGAGGGCCCTTTGTG
CGGGGGGAGCGGCTCGGGGCTGTCCGCGGGGGGACGGCTGCCTTCGGGGGGGACGGGGCAGGGCGGGGTT
CGGCTTCTGGCGTGTGACCGGCGGCTCTAGAGCCTCTGCTAACCATGTTCATGCCTTCTTCTTTTTCCTA
CAGCTCCTGGGCAACGTGCTGGTTATTGTGCTGTCTCATCATTTTGGCAAAGAATTGGATCCGGTACCGC
CACCATGGTGAGCAAGGGCGAGGAGCTGTTCACCGGGGTGGTGCCCATCCTGGTCGAGCTGGACGGCGAC
GTAAACGGCCACAAGTTCAGCGTGTCCGGCGAGGGCGAGGGCGATGCCACCTACGGCAAGCTGACCCTGA
AGTTCATCTGCACCACCGGCAAGCTGCCCGTGCCCTGGCCCACCCTCGTGACCACCCTGACCTACGGCGT
GCAGTGCTTCAGCCGCTACCCCGACCACATGAAGCAGCACGACTTCTTCAAGTCCGCCATGCCCGAAGGC
TACGTCCAGGAGCGCACCATCTTCTTCAAGGACGACGGCAACTACAAGACCCGCGCCGAGGTGAAGTTCG
AGGGCGACACCCTGGTGAACCGCATCGAGCTGAAGGGCATCGACTTCAAGGAGGACGGCAACATCCTGGG
GCACAAGCTGGAGTACAACTACAACAGCCACAACGTCTATATCATGGCCGACAAGCAGAAGAACGGCATC
AAGGTGAACTTCAAGATCCGCCACAACATCGAGGACGGCAGCGTGCAGCTCGCCGACCACTACCAGCAGA
ACACCCCCATCGGCGACGGCCCCGTGCTGCTGCCCGACAACCACTACCTGAGCACCCAGTCCGCCCTGAG
CAAAGACCCCAACGAGAAGCGCGATCACATGGTCCTGCTGGAGTTCGTGACCGCCGCCGGGATCACTCTC
GGCATGGACGAGCTGTACAAGCGACCGGTTCACGTGGGAAGTGGGGCTACAAACTTCTCACTGCTGAAAC
AGGCCGGGGATGTGGAGGAAAACCCAGGACCACACGTGACTAGTATGGTGAGCGAGCTGATTAAGGAGAA
CATGCCCATGAAGCTGTACATGGAGGGCACCGTGAACAACCACCACTTCAAGTGCACATCCGAGGGCGAA
GGCAAGCCCTACGAGGGCACCCAGACCATGAGAATCAAGGTCGTCGAGGGCGGCCCTCTCCCCTTCGCCT
TCGACATCCTGGCTACCAGCTTCATGTACGGCAGCAGAACCTTCATCAAGCACCCTCCGGGCATCCCCGA
CTTCTTTAAGCAGTCCTTCCCTGAGGGCTTCACATGGGAGAGAGTCACCACATACGAAGACGGGGGCGTG
CTGACCGCTACCCAGGACACCAGCCTCCAGGACGGCTGCCTCATCTACAACGTCAAGGTTAGAGGGGTGA
ACTTCCCAGCCAACGGCCCTGTGATGCAGAAGAAAACACTCGGCTGGGAGGCCTCCACCGAGACGATGTA
CCCTGCTGACGGAGGACTGGAAGGCGCATGTGACATGGCTCTGAAGCTCGTGGGAGGAGGACACCTGATC
TGCAACCTTGAGACAACATACAGATCCAAGAAACCCGCTACGAACCTCAAGATGCCCGGCGTCTACAACG
TGGACCACAGACTGGAAAGAATCAAGGAGGCCGACGATGAGACATACGTCGAGCAGCACGAGGTGGCTGT
GGCCAGATACTCTACTGGTGGCGCTGGTGATGGAGGTAAATAAGAATTCGATATCAAGCTTATCGATAAT
CAACCTCTGGATTACAAAATTTGTGAAAGATTGACTGGTATTCTTAACTATGTTGCTCCTTTTACGCTAT
GTGGATACGCTGCTTTAATGCCTTTGTATCATGCTATTGCTTCCCGTATGGCTTTCATTTTCTCCTCCTT
GTATAAATCCTGGTTGCTGTCTCTTTATGAGGAGTTGTGGCCCGTTGTCAGGCAACGTGGCGTGGTGTGC
ACTGTGTTTGCTGACGCAACCCCCACTGGTTGGGGCATTGCCACCACCTGTCAGCTCCTTTCCGGGACTT
TCGCTTTCCCCCTCCCTATTGCCACGGCGGAACTCATCGCCGCCTGCCTTGCCCGCTGCTGGACAGGGGC
TCGGCTGTTGGGCACTGACAATTCCGTGGTGTTGTCGGGGAAATCATCGTCCTTTCCTTGGCTGCTCGCC
TGTGTTGCCACCTGGATTCTGCGCGGGACGTCCTTCTGCTACGTCCCTTCGGCCCTCAATCCAGCGGACC
TTCCTTCCCGCGGCCTGCTGCCGGCTCTGCGGCCTCTTCCGCGTCTTCGCCTTCGCCCTCAGACGAGTCG
GATCTCCCTTTGGGCCGCCTCCCCGCATCGATACCGTCGACCCGGGCGGCCGCTTCGAGCAGACATGATA
AGATACATTGATGAGTTTGGACAAACCACAACTAGAATGCAGTGAAAAAAATGCTTTATTTGTGAAATTT
GTGATGCTATTGCTTTATTTGTAACCATTATAAGCTGCAATAAACAAGTTAACAACAACAATTGCATTCA
TTTTATGTTTCAGGTTCAGGGGGAGATGTGGGAGGTTTTTTAAAGCAAGTAAAACCTCTACAAATGTGGT
AAAATCGATAAGGATCTTCCTAGAGCATGGCTACGTAGATAAGTAGCATGGCGGGTTAATCATTAACTAC
AAGGAACCCCTAGTGATGGAGTTGGCCACTCCCTCTCTGCGCGCTCGCTCGCTCACTGACTCGCTGCGCT
CGGTCGTTCGGCTGCGGCGAGCGGTATCAGCTCACTCAAAGGCGGTAATACGGTTATCCACAGAATCAGG
GGATAACGCAGGAAAGAACATGTGAGCAAAAGGCCAGCAAAAGGCCAGGAACCGTAAAAAGGCCGCGTTG
CTGGCGTTTTTCCATAGGCTCCGCCCCCCTGACGAGCATCACAAAAATCGACGCTCAAGTCAGAGGTGGC
GAAACCCGACAGGACTATAAAGATACCAGGCGTTTCCCCCTGGAAGCTCCCTCGTGCGCTCTCCTGTTCC
GACCCTGCCGCTTACCGGATACCTGTCCGCCTTTCTCCCTTCGGGAAGCGTGGCGCTTTCTCATAGCTCA
CGCTGTAGGTATCTCAGTTCGGTGTAGGTCGTTCGCTCCAAGCTGGGCTGTGTGCACGAACCCCCCGTTC
AGCCCGACCGCTGCGCCTTATCCGGTAACTATCGTCTTGAGTCCAACCCGGTAAGACACGACTTATCGCC
ACTGGCAGCAGCCACTGGTAACAGGATTAGCAGAGCGAGGTATGTAGGCGGTGCTACAGAGTTCTTGAAG
TGGTGGCCTAACTACGGCTACACTAGAAGAACAGTATTTGGTATCTGCGCTCTGCTGAAGCCAGTTACCT
TCGGAAAAAGAGTTGGTAGCTCTTGATCCGGCAAACAAACCACCGCTGGTAGCGGTGGTTTTTTTGTTTG
CAAGCAGCAGATTACGCGCAGAAAAAAAGGATCTCAAGAAGATCCTTTGATCTTTTCTACGGGGTCTGAC
GCTCAGTGGAACGAAAACTCACGTTAAGGGATTTTGGTCATGAGATTATCAAAAAGGATCTTCACCTAGA
TCCTTTTAAATTAAAAATGAAGTTTTAAATCAATCTAAAGTATATATGAGTAAACTTGGTCTGACAGTTA
CCAATGCTTAATCAGTGAGGCACCTATCTCAGCGATCTGTCTATTTCGTTCATCCATAGTTGCCTGACTC
CCCGTCGTGTAGATAACTACGATACGGGAGGGCTTACCATCTGGCCCCAGTGCTGCAATGATACCGCGAG
ACCCACGCTCACCGGCTCCAGATTTATCAGCAATAAACCAGCCAGCCGGAAGGGCCGAGCGCAGAAGTGG
TCCTGCAACTTTATCCGCCTCCATCCAGTCTATTAATTGTTGCCGGGAAGCTAGAGTAAGTAGTTCGCCA
GTTAATAGTTTGCGCAACGTTGTTGCCATTGCTACAGGCATCGTGGTGTCACGCTCGTCGTTTGGTATGG
CTTCATTCAGCTCCGGTTCCCAACGATCAAGGCGAGTTACATGATCCCCCATGTTGTGCAAAAAAGCGGT
TAGCTCCTTCGGTCCTCCGATCGTTGTCAGAAGTAAGTTGGCCGCAGTGTTATCACTCATGGTTATGGCA
GCACTGCATAATTCTCTTACTGTCATGCCATCCGTAAGATGCTTTTCTGTGACTGGTGAGTACTCAACCA
AGTCATTCTGAGAATAGTGTATGCGGCGACCGAGTTGCTCTTGCCCGGCGTCAATACGGGATAATACCGC
GCCACATAGCAGAACTTTAAAAGTGCTCATCATTGGAAAACGTTCTTCGGGGCGAAAACTCTCAAGGATC
TTACCGCTGTTGAGATCCAGTTCGATGTAACCCACTCGTGCACCCAACTGATCTTCAGCATCTTTTACTT
TCACCAGCGTTTCTGGGTGAGCAAAAACAGGAAGGCAAAATGCCGCAAAAAAGGGAATAAGGGCGACACG
GAAATGTTGAATACTCATACTCTTCCTTTTTCAATATTATTGAAGCATTTATCAGGGTTATTGTCTCATG
AGCGGATACATATTTGAATGTATTTAGAAAAATAAACAAATAGGGGTTCCGCGCACATTTCCCCGAAAAG
TGCCACCTAAATTGTAAGCGTTAATATTTTGTTAAAATTCGCGTTAAATTTTTGTTAAATCAGCTCATTT
TTTAACCAATAGGCCGAAATCGGCAAAATCCCTTATAAATCAAAAGAATAGACCGAGATAGGGT
[37 nt withheld, positions 5525-5561]
AAAGAACGTGGACTCCAACGTCAAAGG
[49 nt withheld, positions 5589-5637]
T
[91 nt withheld, positions 5639-5729]
G
[124 nt withheld, positions 5731-5854]
CCCATTCGCCATTCAGGCTGCGCAACTGTTGGGAAGGGCGATCGGTGCGGGCCTCTTCGCTATTACGCCA
GCTGCGCGCTCGCTCGCTCACTGAGGCCGCCCGGGCAAAGCCCGGGCGTCGGGCGACCTTTGGTCGCCCG
GCCTCAGTGAGCGAGCGAGCGCGCAGAGAGGGAGTGGCCAACTCCATCACTAGGGGTTCCTTGTAGTTAA
TGATTAACCCGCCATGCTACT
